Addgene plasmid #132594: prNFL-P22S-EGFP
Purpose: Expresses hEGFP-tagged rat NFL containing the Charcot-Marie-Tooth disease type 2E P22S mutation
Depositing lab: Anthony Brown. Depositing organization: Ohio State University. Publication: Charcot-Marie-Tooth disease Type 2E/1F mutant neurofilament proteins assemble into neurofilaments. Stone EJ, Uchida A, Brown A. Cytoskeleton (Hoboken). 2019 Jul;76(7-8):423-439. doi: 10.1002/cm.21566. Epub 2019 Nov 6. PubMed 31574566.
Backbone
  Vector backbone: pEGFP-N3
  Backbone manufacturer: Clontech
  Backbone size w/o insert (bp): 4698
  Modifications to backbone: Obtained by site-directed mutagenesis of the prNFL-EGFP plasmid. There is a silent mutation at nucleotide 1590G>A
  Vector type: Mammalian Expression
  Selectable markers: Neomycin (select with G418)
Growth in bacteria
  Bacterial resistance: Kanamycin, 50 μg/mL
  Growth temperature: 37°C
  Growth strain: DH5alpha
  Copy number: High Copy
Gene/Insert
  Gene/Insert name: NEFL (alt name: neurofilament protein L)
  Species: R. norvegicus (rat)
  Insert size (bp): 1656
  Mutation: 64C>A, g5C>G, Pro22Ser
  Entrez Gene: Nefl (a.k.a. NF-L, NF68, Nfl)
  Promoter: CMV
  Tag / fusion protein: EGFP (C terminal on insert)
  Cloning method: Restriction Enzyme; 5′ cloning site BamHI (not destroyed); 3′ cloning site BamHI (not destroyed)
  Sequencing primers: 5′ CMV Forward; 3′ SV40pA-R
Terms and licenses: Academic/Nonprofit Terms; Industry Terms: Not Available to Industry
How to cite: prNFL-P22S-EGFP was a gift from Anthony Brown (Addgene plasmid # 132594 ; http://n2t.net/addgene:132594 ; RRID:Addgene_132594)
