[The description below was written by a language model from this plasmid's Addgene catalogue record and pLannotate feature annotations shown in this document.]
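Description:
prNFL-P22S-EGFP is a mammalian expression plasmid built on the Clontech pEGFP-N3 backbone that drives expression of rat neurofilament light chain (Nefl, also called NF-L or NF68) carrying the Pro22Ser substitution associated with Charcot-Marie-Tooth disease type 2E. The roughly 1.66 kb rat cDNA sits in the multiple cloning site, inserted at BamHI sites that remain intact on both sides. It lies downstream of the human cytomegalovirus immediate-early enhancer and promoter and is fused at its C terminus to EGFP. An SV40 polyadenylation signal terminates the fusion transcript. According to the record, the plasmid was derived from the wild-type prNFL-EGFP parent by site-directed mutagenesis, and it also carries a silent G-to-A change at nucleotide 1590. The sequenced plasmid is 6,354 nt, which matches the stated backbone and insert sizes.

Propagation in E. coli relies on a high-copy pUC-type origin. A single Tn5 aminoglycoside phosphotransferase (NeoR/KanR) cassette serves in both hosts. A bacterial bla-type promoter gives kanamycin resistance in bacteria, while the SV40 enhancer/early promoter and an HSV TK polyadenylation signal allow G418 selection of transfected mammalian cells. An f1 origin is also present. The short hits to SV40 large T antigen, ble and the bGH poly(A) signal are annotated only as fragments and are probably backbone remnants rather than functional elements.

The construct is intended for expressing fluorescently labelled mutant NFL in cultured cells. This lets the behaviour of the disease-linked protein, such as whether it assembles into neurofilaments, be followed by fluorescence microscopy and compared with the wild-type fusion.
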