Features (pLannotate 1.2.2; 15 found; start..end, strand, type, name):
    265..369     -  promoter       AmpR promoter: bla
    396..824     +  rep_origin     f1 ori (sequence partly withheld): f1 bacteriophage origin of replication; arrow indicates direction of (+) strand synthesis
    858..979     -  polyA_signal   SV40 poly(A) signal: SV40 polyadenylation signal
   1002..1085    -  CDS            large T antigen (fragment): large T antigen from SV40 (simian virus 40)
   1102..1821    -  CDS            EGFP: the original enhanced GFP (Yang et al., 1996) mammalian codon-optimized
   1948..3462    -  CDS            Nefl (fragment): NFL_RAT - Also known as Nf68, Nfl. Experimental evidence at protein level: Swiss-Prot protein existence level 1. Neurofilaments usually contain three intermediate filament proteins: NEFL, NEFM, and NEFH which are involved in the maintenance of neuronal caliber. May additionally cooperate with the neuronal intermediate filament proteins PRPH and INA to form neuronal filamentous networks (By similarity). From Rattus norvegicus (Rat).
   3487..3530    -  misc_feature   MCS (fragment): multiple cloning site
   3553..3756    -  promoter       CMV promoter: human cytomegalovirus (CMV) immediate early promoter
   3757..4060    -  enhancer       CMV enhancer: human cytomegalovirus immediate early enhancer
   4235..4823    -  rep_origin     ori: high-copy-number ColE1/pMB1/pBR322/pUC origin of replication
   5045..5061    +  polyA_signal   bGH poly(A) signal (fragment): bovine growth hormone polyadenylation signal
   5152..5199    -  polyA_signal   HSV TK poly(A) signal: herpes simplex virus thymidine kinase polyadenylation signal (Cole and Stacy, 1985)
   5258..5410    -  CDS            ble (fragment): BLE_KLEPN - Experimental evidence at protein level: Swiss-Prot protein existence level 1. Binding protein with a strong affinity to the bleomycin family of antibiotics. Binds to CL990; an antimitotic-antibiotic compound. From Klebsiella pneumoniae.
   5431..6225    -  CDS            NeoR/KanR: aminoglycoside phosphotransferase from Tn5; aph(3')-II (or nptII); confers resistance to neomycin, kanamycin, and G418 (Geneticin®)
   6260..263     -  promoter       SV40 promoter (across the origin): SV40 enhancer and early promoter
>Addgene plasmid #132594 | prNFL-P22S-EGFP | addgene full sequence | sequence record 260981 | Addgene NGS Result
TTAGTCAGCCATGGGGCGGAGAATGGGCGGAACTGGGCGGAGTTAGGGGCGGGATGGGCGGAGTTAGGGG
CGGGACTATGGTTGCTGACTAATTGAGATGCATGCTTTGCATACTTCTGCCTGCTGGGGAGCCTGGGGAC
TTTCCACACCTGGTTGCTGACTAATTGAGATGCATGCTTTGCATACTTCTGCCTGCTGGGGAGCCTGGGG
ACTTTCCACACCCTAACTGACACACATTCCACAGCTGGTTCTTTCCGCCTCAGGACTCTTCCTTTTTCAA
TATTATTGAAGCATTTATCAGGGTTATTGTCTCATGAGCGGATACATATTTGAATGTATTTAGAAAAATA
AACAAATAGGGGTTCCGCGCACATTTCCCCGAAAAGTGCCACCTG
[124 nt withheld, positions 396-519]
C
[91 nt withheld, positions 521-611]
A
[49 nt withheld, positions 613-661]
CCTTTGACGTTGGAGTCCACGTTCTTT
[37 nt withheld, positions 689-725]
ACCCTATCTCGGTCTATTCTTTTGATTTATAAGGGATTTTGCCGATTTCGGCCTATTGGTTAAAAAATGA
GCTGATTTAACAAAAATTTAACGCGAATTTTAACAAAATATTAACGCTTACAATTTACGCCTTAAGATAC
ATTGATGAGTTTGGACAAACCACAACTAGAATGCAGTGAAAAAAATGCTTTATTTGTGAAATTTGTGATG
CTATTGCTTTATTTGTAACCATTATAAGCTGCAATAAACAAGTTAACAACAACAATTGCATTCATTTTAT
GTTTCAGGTTCAGGGGGAGGTGTGGGAGGTTTTTTAAAGCAAGTAAAACCTCTACAAATGTGGTATGGCT
GATTATGATCTAGAGTCGCGGCCGCTTTACTTGTACAGCTCGTCCATGCCGAGAGTGATCCCGGCGGCGG
TCACGAACTCCAGCAGGACCATGTGATCGCGCTTCTCGTTGGGGTCTTTGCTCAGGGCGGACTGGGTGCT
CAGGTAGTGGTTGTCGGGCAGCAGCACGGGGCCGTCGCCGATGGGGGTGTTCTGCTGGTAGTGGTCGGCG
AGCTGCACGCTGCCGTCCTCGATGTTGTGGCGGATCTTGAAGTTCACCTTGATGCCGTTCTTCTGCTTGT
CGGCCATGATATAGACGTTGTGGCTGTTGTAGTTGTACTCCAGCTTGTGCCCCAGGATGTTGCCGTCCTC
CTTGAAGTCGATGCCCTTCAGCTCGATGCGGTTCACCAGGGTGTCGCCCTCGAACTTCACCTCGGCGCGG
GTCTTGTAGTTGCCGTCGTCCTTGAAGAAGATGGTGCGCTCCTGGACGTAGCCTTCGGGCATGGCGGACT
TGAAGAAGTCGTGCTGCTTCATGTGGTCGGGGTAGCGGCTGAAGCACTGCACGCCGTAGGTCAGGGTGGT
CACGAGGGTGGGCCAGGGCACGGGCAGCTTGCCGGTGGTGCAGATGAACTTCAGGGTCAGCTTGCCGTAG
GTGGCATCGCCCTCGCCCTCGCCGGACACGCTGAACTTGTGGCCGTTTACGTCGCCGTCCAGCTCGACCA
GGATGGGCACCACCCCGGTGAACAGCTCCTCGCCCTTGCTCACCATGGTGGCGATGGATCCATCTTTCTT
CTTAGCAGCTTGCTCCTCCCCAGCACTTTCCTCTTTCTTCTCTTCCTCTTCTGACTCTTTGGTGTCTTCC
TCTTCACCCTCACCACCTTCTTCTTCTTTGGCATCTTCAGACTCATCCTTGGCAGCTTCTTCCTCCTCAG
CACCTTCCTCTTCCTCCCCCTCCTCTTTCTCCTTCTCCTCCTCTTCTGCTTCTCCTTCAGAGGGGGGCTC
ATCCTTGGCCTCCTCAGCTTTCGTAGCCTCAATGGTCTCCTCCACCTCTGACTGCTCTTCCTGGACGTGG
CTGGTATAGTAGGCTGGGAATGCTCGAGCAGACATCAAGTAGGAGCTGCTCTGCAAGCCACTGTAAGCAG
AACGGCCAAAGACCTGCGAGCTCTGAGAGTAGCCGCTGGTTATGCTACCCACGCTGGTGAAACTGAGCCT
GGTTTCTTCGCCTTCCAAGAGTTTCCTGTAAGCTGCAATCTCAATGTCCAATGCCATCTTGACATTGAGG
AGGTCCTGGTACTCCTTCAGGTACCTGGCCATCTCGCTCTTCGTGCTTCGCAGCTCATTCTCCAGTTTGT
TGATTGTGTCCTGCATGGCGCTGATGTCTGCATTCTGCTTGTCCTCCAGCTCCTGCAGCTGCTTCTCTAG
AGCTTCGTTCATACCCCGGCAGGCTTCGATCTCCAGGGTCTTAGCCTTAAGTAGGCGGCGGCTTTCCGAC
ACCTCGTCCTTGGCAGCGCGCACTGCGTCGGTGTTCTTGGCGGCGCTCTCGGTTAGCACCGTGAAGCGGC
TCTTGAACCACTCTTCGGCATTCTGCATATTCTTGGCGGCCAGCTTCTCGTACTGAGCGCGGATGTCCTT
GAGAGCGGCGGAGAGGTCGGGCTTGGAGGACACGTCCATCTCCACGGAGATCTGAGCATACTGGATCTGA
GCCTGCAGCTCGGCGATCTCTTCCTCGTGCACCTTTTTCAGGAAGGCTATCTCGTCCATCAGGCTGTCGA
TGCGCTTCTCCAGCTCGGCGCGGGCGAGCGCAGCCTCATCCGCGCCTTTGCGGGCTTCCATCAGCCGGCC
CTCGGCGTCCTCGCGGCTCAGCACCTCCTCCTCGTAGCGAGCCTGCAGGTTGCGCAGAGTCTCCTCCAGC
CCCTCGCGCTCGCCCTGCAGCGCCTGCTTCTCGTTAGTGGCGTCTTCGGCCGCCAGTCGCAGATCACGGA
TCTCCTGCTCATACAGGGCGCGGAAGCGGGAAGGCTCTGAGTGCTTCTGGCGCAGCACCAACAGCTCGGC
TTCCAGGACCTTGTTCTGCTGCTCCAGCTCGTGCACGCGCTCGATGAAGCTGGCGAAGCGATCGTTGAGG
TCCTGCAGCTGTGCCTTCTCCTGTGTGCGGATAGACTTGAGGTCGTTGCTGATGGCGGCTACCTGGCTCA
GATCGAGGTTCTCCAGGCTGGGCATCAAAGAGCCGGAGCTGGATGAGTAGCTGCGGCGCACCGACAGAGA
GGAGGAGACGGGCGCGGAGTAGCTGGAGTACGCAGAGCGCGCCGTGCTGTAGCCGCTGCGCACGCTGGAG
ATGTGCACCCGGCTCGTCTCCACGTAGCGCCGCTTGTAGGAGGTCGAAAAGTACGGCTCGTAGCTGAACG
AACTCATGGTGGCGGTCGGTGCGCCCCTCAGGAATTCGAAGCTTGAGCTCGAGATCTGAGTCCGGTAGCG
CTAGCGGATCTGACGGTTCACTAAACCAGCTCTGCTTATATAGACCTCCCACCGTACACGCCTACCGCCC
ATTTGCGTCAATGGGGCGGAGTTGTTACGACATTTTGGAAAGTCCCGTTGATTTTGGTGCCAAAACAAAC
TCCCATTGACGTCAATGGGGTGGAGACTTGGAAATCCCCGTGAGTCAAACCGCTATCCACGCCCATTGAT
GTACTGCCAAAACCGCATCACCATGGTAATAGCGATGACTAATACGTAGATGTACTGCCAAGTAGGAAAG
TCCCATAAGGTCATGTACTGGGCATAATGCCAGGCGGGCCATTTACCGTCATTGACGTCAATAGGGGGCG
TACTTGGCATATGATACACTTGATGTACTGCCAAGTGGGCAGTTTACCGTAAATACTCCACCCATTGACG
TCAATGGAAAGTCCCTATTGGCGTTACTATGGGAACATACGTCATTATTGACGTCAATGGGCGGGGGTCG
TTGGGCGGTCAGCCAGGCGGGCCATTTACCGTAAGTTATGTAACGCGGAACTCCATATATGGGCTATGAA
CTAATGACCCCGTAATTGATTACTATTAATAACTAATGCATGGCGGTAATACGGTTATCCACAGAATCAG
GGGATAACGCAGGAAAGAACATGTGAGCAAAAGGCCAGCAAAAGGCCAGGAACCGTAAAAAGGCCGCGTT
GCTGGCGTTTTTCCATAGGCTCCGCCCCCCTGACGAGCATCACAAAAATCGACGCTCAAGTCAGAGGTGG
CGAAACCCGACAGGACTATAAAGATACCAGGCGTTTCCCCCTGGAAGCTCCCTCGTGCGCTCTCCTGTTC
CGACCCTGCCGCTTACCGGATACCTGTCCGCCTTTCTCCCTTCGGGAAGCGTGGCGCTTTCTCATAGCTC
ACGCTGTAGGTATCTCAGTTCGGTGTAGGTCGTTCGCTCCAAGCTGGGCTGTGTGCACGAACCCCCCGTT
CAGCCCGACCGCTGCGCCTTATCCGGTAACTATCGTCTTGAGTCCAACCCGGTAAGACACGACTTATCGC
CACTGGCAGCAGCCACTGGTAACAGGATTAGCAGAGCGAGGTATGTAGGCGGTGCTACAGAGTTCTTGAA
GTGGTGGCCTAACTACGGCTACACTAGAAGAACAGTATTTGGTATCTGCGCTCTGCTGAAGCCAGTTACC
TTCGGAAAAAGAGTTGGTAGCTCTTGATCCGGCAAACAAACCACCGCTGGTAGCGGTGGTTTTTTTGTTT
GCAAGCAGCAGATTACGCGCAGAAAAAAAGGATCTCAAGAAGATCCTTTGATCTTTTCTACGGGGTCTGA
CGCTCAGTGGAACGAAAACTCACGTTAAGGGATTTTGGTCATGAGATTATCAAAAAGGATCTTCACCTAG
ATCCTTTTAAATTAAAAATGAAGTTTTAAATCAATCTAAAGTATATATGAGTAACCTGAGGCTATGGCAG
GGCCTGCCGCCCCGACGTTGGCTGCGAGCCCTGGGCCTTCACCCGAACTTGGGGGGTGGGGTGGGGAAAA
GGAAGAAACGCGGGCGTATTGGCCCCAATGGGGTCTCGGTGGGGTATCGACAGAGTGCCAGCCCTGGGAC
CGAACCCCGCGTTTATGAACAAACGACCCAACACCGTGCGTTTTATTCTGTCTTTTTATTGCCGTCATAG
CGCGGGTTCCTTCCGGTATTGTCTCCTTCCGTGTTTCAGTTAGCCTCCCCCTAGGGTGGGCGAAGAACTC
CAGCATGAGATCCCCGCGCTGGAGGATCATCCAGCCGGCGTCCCGGAAAACGATTCCGAAGCCCAACCTT
TCATAGAAGGCGGCGGTGGAATCGAAATCTCGTGATGGCAGGTTGGGCGTCGCTTGGTCGGTCATTTCGA
ACCCCAGAGTCCCGCTCAGAAGAACTCGTCAAGAAGGCGATAGAAGGCGATGCGCTGCGAATCGGGAGCG
GCGATACCGTAAAGCACGAGGAAGCGGTCAGCCCATTCGCCGCCAAGCTCTTCAGCAATATCACGGGTAG
CCAACGCTATGTCCTGATAGCGGTCCGCCACACCCAGCCGGCCACAGTCGATGAATCCAGAAAAGCGGCC
ATTTTCCACCATGATATTCGGCAAGCAGGCATCGCCATGGGTCACGACGAGATCCTCGCCGTCGGGCATG
CTCGCCTTGAGCCTGGCGAACAGTTCGGCTGGCGCGAGCCCCTGATGCTCTTCGTCCAGATCATCCTGAT
CGACAAGACCGGCTTCCATCCGAGTACGTGCTCGCTCGATGCGATGTTTCGCTTGGTGGTCGAATGGGCA
GGTAGCCGGATCAAGCGTATGCAGCCGCCGCATTGCATCAGCCATGATGGATACTTTCTCGGCAGGAGCA
AGGTGAGATGACAGGAGATCCTGCCCCGGCACTTCGCCCAATAGCAGCCAGTCCCTTCCCGCTTCAGTGA
CAACGTCGAGCACAGCTGCGCAAGGAACGCCCGTCGTGGCCAGCCACGATAGCCGCGCTGCCTCGTCTTG
CAGTTCATTCAGGGCACCGGACAGGTCGGTCTTGACAAAAAGAACCGGGCGCCCCTGCGCTGACAGCCGG
AACACGGCGGCATCAGAGCAGCCGATTGTCTGTTGTGCCCAGTCATAGCCGAATAGCCTCTCCACCCAAG
CGGCCGGAGAACCTGCGTGCAATCCATCTTGTTCAATCATGCGAAACGATCCTCATCCTGTCTCTTGATC
GATCTTTGCAAAAGCCTAGGCCTCCAAAAAAGCCTCCTCACTACTTCTGGAATAGCTCAGAGGCCGAGGC
GGCCTCGGCCTCTGCATAAATAAAAAAAA
